Addgene plasmid #228885: YY203: pAAV_cfos::mCherry-GEMINI(A)-P1N4
Purpose: AAV plasmid expressing the destabilized mCherry-GEMINI(A) under the control of a cfos promotor.
Depositing lab: Dingchang Lin. Depositing organization: Johns Hopkins University and School of Medicine. Publication: Genetically encoded assembly recorder temporally resolves cellular histories in cellulo and in vivo. Yan Y, Lu J, Li Z, Zhao Z, Shay TF, Wang S, Lei Y, Wang Y, Chen W, Parker P, Yang H, Qi A, Sun Y, Bergles DE, Baker D, Lin D. bioRxiv [Preprint]. 2025 Jul 18:2025.07.16.664392. doi: 10.1101/2025.07.16.664392. PubMed 40791436.
Backbone
  Vector backbone: pPiggyBac
  Total vector size (bp): 6485
  Vector type: Mammalian Expression, AAV
Growth in bacteria
  Bacterial resistance: Ampicillin, 100 μg/mL
  Growth temperature: 30°C
  Growth strain: NEB Stable
  Copy number: High Copy
Gene/Insert
  Gene/Insert name: mCherry-GEMINI(A)
  Species: Synthetic
  Promoter: cfos
  Tag / fusion protein: mCHERRY (N terminal on insert)
  Cloning method: Gibson Cloning
  Sequencing primers: 5′ TGCGCAGATCTCTCC
Terms and licenses: Academic/Nonprofit Terms; Industry Terms: Not Available to Industry
Depositor comments: Please visit https://doi.org/10.1101/2025.07.16.664392 for bioRxiv preprint.
How to cite: YY203: pAAV_cfos::mCherry-GEMINI(A)-P1N4 was a gift from Dingchang Lin (Addgene plasmid # 228885 ; http://n2t.net/addgene:228885 ; RRID:Addgene_228885)
