[The description below was written by a language model from this plasmid's Addgene catalogue record and pLannotate feature annotations shown in this document.]
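Description:
YY203: pAAV_cfos::mCherry-GEMINI(A)-P1N4 is a 6,485 bp AAV transfer plasmid for mammalian expression, carrying an activity-dependent reporter cassette between two AAV2 inverted terminal repeats, the cis elements needed for replication and packaging of the intervening DNA into recombinant AAV particles. The catalogue lists the backbone as pPiggyBac, but the annotated features show AAV2 ITRs and no piggyBac transposon ends, so the name and vector type (AAV) fit the sequence better than the backbone field does. In bacteria the plasmid is maintained through a high-copy ColE1/pUC-type origin and selected with ampicillin via the β-lactamase gene and its own promoter. An f1 phage origin and small lacI and lacZα remnants are also present in the backbone.

The payload is a synthetic fusion of mCherry at the N terminus to GEMINI(A), driven by a cfos promoter. The annotation picks up a short mouse Fos coding fragment upstream of mCherry, suggesting the regulatory region extends into the start of the Fos gene. Downstream of mCherry, the automated annotation matches a segment to the Helicobacter pylori mog (MogA) protein. This position corresponds to the GEMINI(A) module, which may be derived from or resemble that scaffold, though the record does not say so. A fragment annotated as d1EGFP follows, most likely reflecting the ornithine decarboxylase-derived degradation sequence that accounts for the "destabilized" description. SV40 polyadenylation signals are annotated near the 3′ end of the cassette. The meaning of "P1N4" is not stated. Because cfos is an immediate-early gene promoter, the construct links short-lived production of the red-tagged GEMINI subunit to cellular activation, consistent with the associated work on a genetically encoded assembly recorder of cellular histories in cells and in vivo.
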