Features (pLannotate 1.2.2; 15 found; start..end, strand, type, name):
     24..145     -  polyA_signal   SV40 poly(A) signal: SV40 polyadenylation signal
    168..236     -  CDS            large T antigen (fragment): large T antigen from SV40 (simian virus 40)
    307..440     +  repeat_region  AAV2 ITR: inverted terminal repeat of adeno-associated virus serotype 2 inverted
    434..490     -  CDS            lacI (fragment): lac repressor; lacI; The lac repressor binds to the lac operator to inhibit transcription in E. coli. This inhibition can be relieved by adding lactose or isopropyl-β-D-thiogalactopyranoside (IPTG).
    673..1261    -  rep_origin     ori: high-copy-number ColE1/pMB1/pBR322/pUC origin of replication
   1432..2292    -  CDS            AmpR: β-lactamase; bla; confers resistance to ampicillin, carbenicillin, and related antibiotics
   2293..2397    -  promoter       AmpR promoter: bla
   2450..2878    -  rep_origin     f1 ori (sequence partly withheld): f1 bacteriophage origin of replication; arrow indicates direction of (+) strand synthesis
   2883..2952    -  CDS            lacZα (fragment): LacZα fragment of β-galactosidase; lacZ fragment
   2947..3079    -  repeat_region  AAV2 ITR (fragment): inverted terminal repeat of adeno-associated virus serotype 2 inverted
   3913..4053    +  CDS            Fos (fragment): FOS_MOUSE - Experimental evidence at protein level: Swiss-Prot protein existence level 1. Nuclear phosphoprotein which forms a tight but non-covalently linked complex with the JUN/AP-1 transcription factor. On TGF-beta activation, forms a multimeric SMAD3/SMAD4/JUN/FOS complex, at the AP1/SMAD-binding site to regulate TGF-beta-mediated signaling (By similarity). Has a critical function in regulating the development of cells destined to form and maintain the skeleton. It is thought to have an important role in signal transduction, cell proliferation and differentiation. In growing cells, activa
   4835..5542    +  CDS            mCherry: mCherry is a basic (constitutively fluorescent) red fluorescent protein published in 2004, derived from Discosoma sp.. It is reported to be a very rapidly-maturing monomer with low acid sensitivity.
   5609..6118    +  CDS            mog: MOG_HELPJ - Also known as mogA. Experimental evidence at protein level: Swiss-Prot protein existence level 1. Catalyzes the adenylation of molybdopterin as part of the biosynthesis of the molybdenum-cofactor. From Helicobacter pylori (strain J99 / ATCC 700824) (Campylobacter pylori J99).
   6125..6251    +  CDS            d1EGFP (fragment): EGFP destabilized by fusion to a mutated version of residues 422-461 of mouse ornithine decarboxylase, giving an in vivo half-life of ~1 hour mammalian codon-optimized
   6344..6465    -  polyA_signal   SV40 poly(A) signal: SV40 polyadenylation signal
>Addgene plasmid #228885 | YY203: pAAV_cfos::mCherry-GEMINI(A)-P1N4 | addgene full sequence | sequence record 456371 | Addgene NGS Result
GCGGCCGCTTCGAGCAGACATGATAAGATACATTGATGAGTTTGGACAAACCACAACTAGAATGCAGTGA
AAAAAATGCTTTATTTGTGAAATTTGTGATGCTATTGCTTTATTTGTAACCATTATAAGCTGCAATAAAC
AAGTTAACAACAACAATTGCATTCATTTTATGTTTCAGGTTCAGGGGGAGATGTGGGAGGTTTTTTAAAG
CAAGTAAAACCTCTACAAATGTGGTAAAATCGATAAGGATCTTCCTAGAGCATGGCTACGTAGATAAGTA
GCATGGCGGGTTAATCATTAACTACAAGGAACCCCTAGTGATGGAGTTGGCCACTCCCTCTCTGCGCGCT
CGCTCGCTCACTGAGGCCGGGCGACCAAAGGTCGCCCGACGCCCGGGCTTTGCCCGGGCGGCCTCAGTGA
GCGAGCGAGCGCGCAGCTGCATTAATGAATCGGCCAACGCGCGGGGAGAGGCGGTTTGCGTATTGGGCGC
TCTTCCGCTTCCTCGCTCACTGACTCGCTGCGCTCGGTCGTTCGGCTGCGGCGAGCGGTATCAGCTCACT
CAAAGGCGGTAATACGGTTATCCACAGAATCAGGGGATAACGCAGGAAAGAACATGTGAGCAAAAGGCCA
GCAAAAGGCCAGGAACCGTAAAAAGGCCGCGTTGCTGGCGTTTTTCCATAGGCTCCGCCCCCCTGACGAG
CATCACAAAAATCGACGCTCAAGTCAGAGGTGGCGAAACCCGACAGGACTATAAAGATACCAGGCGTTTC
CCCCTGGAAGCTCCCTCGTGCGCTCTCCTGTTCCGACCCTGCCGCTTACCGGATACCTGTCCGCCTTTCT
CCCTTCGGGAAGCGTGGCGCTTTCTCATAGCTCACGCTGTAGGTATCTCAGTTCGGTGTAGGTCGTTCGC
TCCAAGCTGGGCTGTGTGCACGAACCCCCCGTTCAGCCCGACCGCTGCGCCTTATCCGGTAACTATCGTC
TTGAGTCCAACCCGGTAAGACACGACTTATCGCCACTGGCAGCAGCCACTGGTAACAGGATTAGCAGAGC
GAGGTATGTAGGCGGTGCTACAGAGTTCTTGAAGTGGTGGCCTAACTACGGCTACACTAGAAGAACAGTA
TTTGGTATCTGCGCTCTGCTGAAGCCAGTTACCTTCGGAAAAAGAGTTGGTAGCTCTTGATCCGGCAAAC
AAACCACCGCTGGTAGCGGTGGTTTTTTTGTTTGCAAGCAGCAGATTACGCGCAGAAAAAAAGGATCTCA
AGAAGATCCTTTGATCTTTTCTACGGGGTCTGACGCTCAGTGGAACGAAAACTCACGTTAAGGGATTTTG
GTCATGAGATTATCAAAAAGGATCTTCACCTAGATCCTTTTAAATTAAAAATGAAGTTTTAAATCAATCT
AAAGTATATATGAGTAAACTTGGTCTGACAGTTACCAATGCTTAATCAGTGAGGCACCTATCTCAGCGAT
CTGTCTATTTCGTTCATCCATAGTTGCCTGACTCCCCGTCGTGTAGATAACTACGATACGGGAGGGCTTA
CCATCTGGCCCCAGTGCTGCAATGATACCGCGAGACCCACGCTCACCGGCTCCAGATTTATCAGCAATAA
ACCAGCCAGCCGGAAGGGCCGAGCGCAGAAGTGGTCCTGCAACTTTATCCGCCTCCATCCAGTCTATTAA
TTGTTGCCGGGAAGCTAGAGTAAGTAGTTCGCCAGTTAATAGTTTGCGCAACGTTGTTGCCATTGCTACA
GGCATCGTGGTGTCACGCTCGTCGTTTGGTATGGCTTCATTCAGCTCCGGTTCCCAACGATCAAGGCGAG
TTACATGATCCCCCATGTTGTGCAAAAAAGCGGTTAGCTCCTTCGGTCCTCCGATCGTTGTCAGAAGTAA
GTTGGCCGCAGTGTTATCACTCATGGTTATGGCAGCACTGCATAATTCTCTTACTGTCATGCCATCCGTA
AGATGCTTTTCTGTGACTGGTGAGTACTCAACCAAGTCATTCTGAGAATAGTGTATGCGGCGACCGAGTT
GCTCTTGCCCGGCGTCAATACGGGATAATACCGCGCCACATAGCAGAACTTTAAAAGTGCTCATCATTGG
AAAACGTTCTTCGGGGCGAAAACTCTCAAGGATCTTACCGCTGTTGAGATCCAGTTCGATGTAACCCACT
CGTGCACCCAACTGATCTTCAGCATCTTTTACTTTCACCAGCGTTTCTGGGTGAGCAAAAACAGGAAGGC
AAAATGCCGCAAAAAAGGGAATAAGGGCGACACGGAAATGTTGAATACTCATACTCTTCCTTTTTCAATA
TTATTGAAGCATTTATCAGGGTTATTGTCTCATGAGCGGATACATATTTGAATGTATTTAGAAAAATAAA
CAAATAGGGGTTCCGCGCACATTTCCCCGAAAAGTGCCACCTAAATTGTAAGCGTTAATATTTTGTTAAA
ATTCGCGTTAAATTTTTGTTAAATCAGCTCATTTTTTAACCAATAGGCCGAAATCGGCAAAATCCCTTAT
AAATCAAAAGAATAGACCGAGATAGGGT
[37 nt withheld, positions 2549-2585]
AAAGAACGTGGACTCCAACGTCAAAGG
[49 nt withheld, positions 2613-2661]
T
[91 nt withheld, positions 2663-2753]
G
[124 nt withheld, positions 2755-2878]
CCCATTCGCCATTCAGGCTGCGCAACTGTTGGGAAGGGCGATCGGTGCGGGCCTCTTCGCTATTACGCCA
GCTGCGCGCTCGCTCGCTCACTGAGGCCGCCCGGGCAAAGCCCGGGCGTCGGGCGACCTTTGGTCGCCCG
GCCTCAGTGAGCGAGCGAGCGCGCAGAGAGGGAGTGGCCAACTCCATCACTAGGGGTTCCTTGTAGTTAA
TGATTAACCCGCCATGCTACTTATCTACGTAGCCATGCTCTAGGAAGATCTCTGCAGAGGGCCCAAGCTT
TCCTTTAGGAACAGAGGCTTCGAGCCTTTAAGGCTGCGTACTTGCTTCTCCTAATACCAGAGACTCAAAA
AAAAAAAAAAGTTCCAGATTGCTGGACAATGACCCGGGTCTCATCCCTTGACCCTGGGAACCGGGTCCAC
ATTGAATCAGGTGCGAATGTTCGCTCGCCTTCTCTGCCTTTCCCGCCTCCCCTCCCCCGGCCGCGGCCCC
GGTTCCCCCCCTGCGCTGCACCCTCAGAGTTGGCTGCAGCCGGCGAGCTGTTCCCGTCAATCCCTCCCTC
CTTTACACAGGATGTCCATATTAGGACATCTGCGTCAGCAGGTTTCCACGGCCGGTCCCTGTTGTTCTGG
GGGGGGGACCATCTCCGAAATCCTACACGCGGAAGGTCTAGGAGACCCCCTAAGATCCCAAATGTGAACA
CTCATAGGTGAAAGATGTATGCCAAGACGGGGGTTGAAAGCCTGGGGCGTAGAGTTGACGACAGAGCGCC
CGCAGAGGGCCTTGGGGCGCGCTTCCCCCCCCTTCCAGTTCCGCCCAGTGACGTAGGAAGTCCATCCATT
CACAGCGCTTCTATAAAGGCGCCAGCTGAGGCGCCTACTACTCCAACCGCGACTGCAGCGAGCAACTGAG
AAGACTGGATAGAGCCGGCGGTTCCGCGAACGAGCAGTGACCGCGCTCCCACCCAGCTCTGCTCTGCAGC
TCCCACCAGTGTCTACCCCTGGACCCCTTGCCGGGCTTTCCCCAAACTTCGACCATGATGTTCTCGGGTT
TCAACGCCGACTACGAGGCGTCATCCTCCCGCTGCAGTAGCGCCTCCCCGGCCGGGGACAGCCTTTCCTA
CTACCATTCCCCAGCCGACTCCTTCTCCAGCATGGGCTCTCCTGTCAACACACAGGTGAGTTTGGCTTTG
TGTAGCCGCCAGGTCCGCGCTGAGGGTCGCCGTGGAGGAGACACTGGGGTGTGACTCGCAGGGGCGGGGG
GGTCTTCCTTTTTCGCTCTGGAGGGAGACTGGCGCGGTCAGAGCAGCCTTAGCCTGGGAACCCAGGACTT
GTCTGAGCGCGTGCACACTTGTCATAGTAAGACTTAGTGACCCCTTCCCGCGCGGCAGGTTTATTCTGAG
TGGCCTGCCTGCATTCTTCTCTCGGCCGACTTGTTTCTGAGATCAGCCGGGGCCAACAAGTCTCGAGCAA
AGAGTCGCTAACTAGAGTTTGGGAGGCGGCAAACCGCGGCAATCCCCCCTCCCGGGGCAGCCTGGAGCAG
GGAGGAGGGAGGAGGGAGGAGGGTGCTGCGGGCGGGTGTGTAAGGCAGTTTCATTGATAAAAAGCGAGTT
CATTCTGGAGACTCCGGAGCAGCGCCTGCGTCAGCGCAGACGTCAGGGATATTTATAACAAACCCCCTTT
CGAGCGAGTGATGCCGAAGGGATAACGGGAACGCAGCAGTAGGATGGAGGGGAAAGGCTGCGCTGCGGAA
TTCAAGGGAGGATATTGGGAGAGCTTTTATCTCCGATGAGGTGCATACAGGAAGACATAAGCAGTCTCTG
ACCGGAATGCTTCTCTCTCCCTGCTTCATGCGACACTAGGGCCACTTGCTCCACCTGTGTCTGGAACCTC
CTCGCTCACCTCCGCTTTCCTCTTTTTGTTTTGTTTCAGGACTTTTGCGCAGATCTCTCCGAATTCATGG
TGAGCAAGGGCGAGGAGGATAACATGGCCATCATCAAGGAGTTCATGCGCTTCAAGGTGCACATGGAGGG
CTCCGTGAACGGCCACGAGTTCGAGATCGAGGGCGAGGGCGAGGGCCGCCCCTACGAGGGCACCCAGACC
GCCAAGCTGAAGGTGACCAAGGGTGGCCCCCTGCCCTTCGCCTGGGACATCCTGTCCCCTCAGTTCATGT
ACGGCTCCAAGGCCTACGTGAAGCACCCCGCCGACATCCCCGACTACTTGAAGCTGTCCTTCCCCGAGGG
CTTCAAGTGGGAGCGCGTGATGAACTTCGAGGACGGCGGCGTGGTGACCGTGACCCAGGACTCCTCCCTG
CAGGACGGCGAGTTCATCTACAAGGTGAAGCTGCGCGGCACCAACTTCCCCTCCGACGGCCCTGTAATGC
AGAAGAAGACTATGGGCTGGGAGGCCTCCTCCGAGCGGATGTACCCCGAGGACGGCGCCCTGAAGGGCGA
GATCAAGCAGAGGCTGAAGCTGAAGGACGGCGGCCACTACGACGCTGAGGTCAAGACCACCTACAAGGCC
AAGAAGCCCGTGCAGCTGCCCGGCGCCTACAACGTCAACATCAAGTTGGACATCACCTCCCACAACGAGG
ACTACACCATCGTGGAACAGTACGAACGCGCCGAGGGCCGCCACTCCACCGGCGGCATGGACGAGCTGTA
CAAGGGTGGATCTGGGGGTAGCGGAGGATCAGGGGGTTCCGGAGGTTCTGGCGGAAGTAGCAAAGCGAAA
ATTGGCATTGTGACCGTGAGCGATCGCGCGAGCGCGGGCATTACCGCAGATATTAGCGGCAAAGCCATTA
TTCTGGCGCTGAATCTGTATCTGACCAGCGAATGGGAACCGATTTATCAGGTGATTCCGGATGAACAGAA
AGTTATTGAACGCACCCTGATTAAAATGGCGGATATTCAGGATTGTTGCCTGATTGTTACCACCGGCGGC
ACCGGTCCGGCGAAACGTGATGTGACTCCTGAAGCAACTGAAGCGGTGTGCGATCGTATGATGCCGGGCT
TTGGCGAACTGATGCGCGCGGAAAGCCTGAAAGAAGTGCCGACCGCGATTCTGTCTCGCCAGACTGCGGG
TCTGAGAGGTGATAGCCTGATCGTGAACCTGCCGGGTGATCCGGCCAGCATTAGCGATTGCCTGCTGGCA
GTGTTTCCGGCAATTCCGTATTGCATTGATCTGATGGAAGGGCCGTATCTGGAATGCAACGAAGCGATGA
TCAAACCGTTTCGCCCGAAAGCCAAAAAGCTTAGCCATGGCTTCCCGCCGGCGGTGGCGGCGCAGGATGA
TGGCACGCTGCCCATGTCTTGTGCCCAGGAGAGCGGGATGGACCGTCACCCTGCAGCCTGTGCTTCTGCT
AGGATCAATGTGTGATCTAGATTATTTATTGATCCTTATTTATTGATCCTTATTTATTGATCCTTATTTA
TTGTCGGGGCGGCCGGCCGCTTCGAGCAGACATGATAAGATACATTGATGAGTTTGGACAAACCACAACT
AGAATGCAGTGAAAAAAATGCTTTATTTGTGAAATTTGTGATGCTATTGCTTTATTTGTAACCATTATAA
GCTGCAATAAACAAGTTGATATCCTCGAGAGATCTAC
